>Addgene plasmid #243080 | AiP20005 - pAAV-AiE2640m-minBG-SYFP2-WPRE3-BGHpA | addgene full sequence | sequence record 492116 | Addgene NGS Result
CCTCGTGCGCTCTCCTGTTCCGACCCTGCCGCTTACCGGATACCTGTCCGCCTTTCTCCCTTCGGGAAGC
GTGGCGCTTTCTCATAGCTCACGCTGTAGGTATCTCAGTTCGGTGTAGGTCGTTCGCTCCAAGCTGGGCT
GTGTGCACGAACCCCCCGTTCAGCCCGACCGCTGCGCCTTATCCGGTAACTATCGTCTTGAGTCCAACCC
GGTAAGACACGACTTATCGCCACTGGCAGCAGCCACTGGTAACAGGATTAGCAGAGCGAGGTATGTAGGC
GGTGCTACAGAGTTCTTGAAGTGGTGGCCTAACTACGGCTACACTAGAAGAACAGTATTTGGTATCTGCG
CTCTGCTGAAGCCAGTTACCTTCGGAAAAAGAGTTGGTAGCTCTTGATCCGGCAAACAAACCACCGCTGG
TAGCGGTGGTTTTTTTGTTTGCAAGCAGCAGATTACGCGCAGAAAAAAAGGATCTCAAGAAGATCCTTTG
ATCTTTTCTACGGGGTCTGACGCTCAGTGGAACGAAAACTCACGTTAAGGGATTTTGGTCATGAGATTAT
CAAAAAGGATCTTCACCTAGATCCTTTTAAATTAAAAATGAAGTTTTAAATCAATCTAAAGTATATATGA
GTAAACTTGGTCTGACAGTTACCAATGCTTAATCAGTGAGGCACCTATCTCAGCGATCTGTCTATTTCGT
TCATCCATAGTTGCCTGACTCCCCGTCGTGTAGATAACTACGATACGGGAGGGCTTACCATCTGGCCCCA
GTGCTGCAATGATACCGCGAGACCCACGCTCACCGGCTCCAGATTTATCAGCAATAAACCAGCCAGCCGG
AAGGGCCGAGCGCAGAAGTGGTCCTGCAACTTTATCCGCCTCCATCCAGTCTATTAATTGTTGCCGGGAA
GCTAGAGTAAGTAGTTCGCCAGTTAATAGTTTGCGCAACGTTGTTGCCATTGCTACAGGCATCGTGGTGT
CACGCTCGTCGTTTGGTATGGCTTCATTCAGCTCCGGTTCCCAACGATCAAGGCGAGTTACATGATCCCC
CATGTTGTGCAAAAAAGCGGTTAGCTCCTTCGGTCCTCCGATCGTTGTCAGAAGTAAGTTGGCCGCAGTG
TTATCACTCATGGTTATGGCAGCACTGCATAATTCTCTTACTGTCATGCCATCCGTAAGATGCTTTTCTG
TGACTGGTGAGTACTCAACCAAGTCATTCTGAGAATAGTGTATGCGGCGACCGAGTTGCTCTTGCCCGGC
GTCAATACGGGATAATACCGCGCCACATAGCAGAACTTTAAAAGTGCTCATCATTGGAAAACGTTCTTCG
GGGCGAAAACTCTCAAGGATCTTACCGCTGTTGAGATCCAGTTCGATGTAACCCACTCGTGCACCCAACT
GATCTTCAGCATCTTTTACTTTCACCAGCGTTTCTGGGTGAGCAAAAACAGGAAGGCAAAATGCCGCAAA
AAAGGGAATAAGGGCGACACGGAAATGTTGAATACTCATACTCTTCCTTTTTCAATATTATTGAAGCATT
TATCAGGGTTATTGTCTCATGAGCGGATACATATTTGAATGTATTTAGAAAAATAAACAAATAGGGGTTC
CGCGCACATTTCCCCGAAAAGTGCCACCTGACGTCTAAGAAACCATTATTATCATGACATTAACCTATAA
AAATAGGCGTATCACGAGGCCCTTTCGTCTCGCGCGTTTCGGTGATGACGGTGAAAACCTCTGACACATG
CAGCTCCCGGAGACGGTCACAGCTTGTCTGTAAGCGGATGCCGGGAGCAGACAAGCCCGTCAGGGCGCGT
CAGCGGGTGTTGGCGGGTGTCGGGGCTGGCTTAACTATGCGGCATCAGAGCAGATTGTACTGAGAGTGCA
CCATAAAATTGTAAACGTTAATATTTTGTTAAAATTCGCGTTAAATTTTTGTTAAATCAGCTCATTTTTT
AACCAATAGACCGAAATCGGCAAAATCCCTTATAAATCAAAAGAATAGCCCGAGATAGAGT
[37 nt withheld, positions 2022-2058]
AAAGAACGTGGACTCCAACGTCAAAGG
[141 nt withheld, positions 2086-2226]
G
[46 nt withheld, positions 2228-2273]
A
[95 nt withheld, positions 2275-2369]
TATGCGGTGTGAAATACCGCACAGATGCGTAAGGAGAAAATACCGCATCAGGCGCCCCTGCAGGCAGCTG
CGCGCTCGCTCGCTCACTGAGGCCGCCCGGGCAAAGCCCGGGCGTCGGGCGACCTTTGGTCGCCCGGCCT
CAGTGAGCGAGCGAGCGCGCAGAGAGGGAGTGGCCAACTCCATCACTAGGGGTTCCTGCGGCCGCTCGGT
CCGCACGTGAGATCTCATGCCTGCTATTGTCTTCCCAATCCTCCCCCTTGCTGTCCTGCCCCACCCCACC
CCCCAGAATAGAATGACACCTACTCAGACAATGCGATGCAATTTCCTCATTTTATTAGGAAAGGACAGTG
GGAGTGGCACCTTCCAGGGTCAAGGAAGGCACGGGGGAGGGGCAAACAACAGATGGCTGGCAACTAGAAG
GCACAGTCGAAGATCTCTCGAGCCACGGAATTGTCAGTGCCCAACAGCCGAGCCCCTGTCCAGCAGCGGG
CAAGGCAGGCGGCGATGAGTTCCGCCGTGGCAAGAACTAACCAGGATTTATACAAGGAGGAGAAAATGAA
AGCCATACGGGAAGCAATAGCATGATACAAAGGCATTAAAGCAGCGTATCCACATAGCGTAAAAGGAGCA
ACATAGTTAAGAATACCAGTCAATCTTTCACAAATTTTGTAATCCAGAGGTTGATTATGATATCGAATTC
GCGGCCGCGGCGCGCCGTCGACTTACTTGTACAGCTCGTCCATGCCGAGAGTGATCCCGGCGGCGGTCAC
GAACTCCAGCAGGACCATGTGATCGCGCTTCTCGTTGGGGTCTTTGCTCAGCTTGGACTGGTAGCTCAGG
TAGTGGTTGTCGGGCAGCAGCACGGGGCCGTCGCCGATGGGGGTGTTCTGCTGGTAGTGGTCGGCGAGCT
GCACGCCGCCGTCCTCGATGTTGTGGCGGATCTTGAAGTTGGCCTTGATGCCGTTCTTCTGCTTGTCGGC
GGTGATATAGACGTTGTGGCTGTTGTAGTTGTACTCCAGCTTGTGCCCCAGGATGTTGCCGTCCTCCTTG
AAGTCGATGCCCTTCAGCTCGATGCGGTTCACCAGGGTGTCGCCCTCGAACTTCACCTCGGCGCGGGTCT
TGTAGTTGCCGTCGTCCTTGAAGAAGATGGTGCGCTCCTGGACGTAGCCTTCGGGCATGGCGGACTTGAA
GAAGTCGTGCTGCTTCATGTGGTCGGGGTAGCGGGCGAAGCACTGCACGCCGTAGCCCAGGGTGGTCACG
AGGGTGGGCCAGGGCACGGGCAGCTTGCCGGTGGTGCAGATCAGCTTCAGGGTCAGCTTGCCGTAGGTGG
CATCGCCCTCGCCCTCGCCGGACACGCTGAACTTGTGGCCGTTTACGTCGCCGTCCAGCTCGACCAGGAT
GGGCACCACCCCGGTGAACAGCTCCTCGCCCTTGCTCACCATGGTGGCGACCGGTAGCGCTAGCTTCGAA
AGATCTGGATCCCAGAAGCAAATGTAAGCAATAGATGGCTCTGCCCTGACTTTTATGCCCAGCCCGAGCT
CCGCCGGCGCACACCTGGCAATTTTCAGGCCAACAGTATGGTCAAAGGGCCAAAGTTCTTTGTCATCCTA
GAAGTTAGTCTGTGTCTAAAATATTCCTGTTTTTTTTCCCAGATGAGGAGTCCTAAGCTAAGATGACTGT
GTCCTGCAGCTTAGACATGACTTTCAGAAGTCTTCTTTCTATTGCACTGAAAATATTGCCATTTTGAACA
GATTGGCCTTGACCTTTGAACAGATTGGCCTTGACTTTGAAAAATGTCAGAGGGGATTTTGATTATGGCC
AAAGCATCTCACCTGTACAAGACATTGTTTGTTAAAGAGCTTTGGAGTTCATGGCATTGCCAGGTACCTT
TTTTGCCTGTTTTCTTTTAGCAAACATGTTTTAGCACCAAGGCAATTCCCGTCTTACAAAGCAATTATCA
TTAGGAAATGTCACAGTATAAACTGTTGGCAGTAGGAAAACAGATCTGATTAGTGGCTGACTTAGGGGAT
GCTCCTCCCAAGTTTAGAAGATTGTCATCGAGCAGGTGATTAGACACACCTACTGAGCAATGGAGTGGTT
ACTGGGATTCTCTAAAATTCTAAACACCCAATTTGAAGACCACCCCCCAATCTTTGTTGAAAATAGTTAA
TACTTAGTATATTTTGTTTTCATATATAAAATTACGCGTGCGGCCGCAGGAACCCCTAGTGATGGAGTTG
GCCACTCCCTCTCTGCGCGCTCGCTCGCTCACTGAGGCCGGGCGACCAAAGGTCGCCCGACGCCCGGGCG
GCCTCAGTGAGCGAGCGAGCGCGCAGCTGCCTGCAGGACATGTGAGCAAAAGGCCAGCAAAAGGCCAGGA
ACCGTAAAAAGGCCGCGTTGCTGGCGTTTTTCCATAGGCTCCGCCCCCCTGACGAGCATCACAAAAATCG
ACGCTCAAGTCAGAGGTGGCGAAACCCGACAGGACTATAAAGATACCAGGCGTTTCCCCCTGGAAGCTC
Features (pLannotate 1.2.2; 14 found; start..end, strand, type, name):
    649..1509    -  CDS            AmpR: β-lactamase; bla; confers resistance to ampicillin, carbenicillin, and related antibiotics
   1510..1614    -  promoter       AmpR promoter: bla
   1709..1744    +  CDS            rop (fragment): Rop protein, which maintains plasmids at low copy number; rop
   1846..1895    +  misc_feature   bom (fragment): basis of mobility region from pBR322
   1896..2351    -  rep_origin     f1 ori (sequence partly withheld): f1 bacteriophage origin of replication; arrow indicates direction of (+) strand synthesis
   2370..2421    +  misc_feature   bom (fragment): basis of mobility region from pBR322
   2426..2566    -  repeat_region  AAV2 ITR: inverted terminal repeat of adeno-associated virus serotype 2 inverted
   2684..2795    -  polyA_signal   bGH poly(A) signal: bovine growth hormone polyadenylation signal
   2812..2892    -  misc_feature   WPRE (fragment): woodchuck hepatitis virus posttranscriptional regulatory element
   2898..3055    -  misc_feature   WPRE (fragment): woodchuck hepatitis virus posttranscriptional regulatory element
   3095..3811    -  CDS            SYFP2: SYFP2 is a basic (constitutively fluorescent) yellow fluorescent protein published in 2006, derived from Aequorea victoria. It is reported to be a very rapidly-maturing monomer with moderate acid sensitivity.
   4622..4649    -  repeat_region  AAV2 ITR (fragment): inverted terminal repeat of adeno-associated virus serotype 2 inverted
   4678..4705    -  repeat_region  AAV2 ITR (fragment): inverted terminal repeat of adeno-associated virus serotype 2 inverted
   4778..478     -  rep_origin     ori (across the origin): high-copy-number ColE1/pMB1/pBR322/pUC origin of replication
