[The description below was written by a language model from this plasmid's Addgene catalogue record and pLannotate feature annotations shown in this document.]
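Description:
AiP20005 - pAAV-AiE2640m-minBG-SYFP2-WPRE3-BGHpA is an adeno-associated virus transfer plasmid of about 4.9 kb built on a pAAV2 backbone, intended for packaging a recombinant AAV genome that reports the activity of a candidate brain-cell enhancer. It is maintained in bacteria through a high-copy ColE1/pUC-type origin and selected with ampicillin via the β-lactamase gene and its native promoter. The backbone also carries an f1 phage origin and small remnants of pBR322 rop and bom sequences. The recorded propagation strain is a recombination-deficient one, a common choice for keeping the repetitive ITRs intact.

The payload lies between AAV2 inverted terminal repeats, which supply the cis signals for genome replication and encapsidation. One ITR is annotated in full, while the other is detected only as two short fragments, which may reflect annotation or sequencing difficulty in this structured region. Within the cassette, the name indicates that the AiE2640m enhancer sits upstream of a minimal beta-globin promoter (minBG). Neither element is annotated in the feature table, though an unannotated stretch of roughly 800 nt between the SYFP2 coding sequence and the fragmentary ITR is where they would be expected. A minimal promoter has little activity on its own, so expression depends on the enhancer, which is described as designed to drive transgene expression in specific populations of brain cells; the record does not say which populations. The reporter is SYFP2, a rapidly maturing monomeric yellow fluorescent protein, followed by WPRE3, a shortened woodchuck posttranscriptional element (seen as two WPRE fragments) that boosts transcript expression while saving packaging space, and a bovine growth hormone polyadenylation signal. The construct is typically used to label and assess enhancer-defined cell populations after AAV delivery.
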