Addgene plasmid #243080: AiP20005 - pAAV-AiE2640m-minBG-SYFP2-WPRE3-BGHpA
Purpose: AiE2640m is an enhancer sequence designed to drive AAV-mediated transgene expression in specific population sof brain cells.
Depositing lab: Allen Institute for Brain Science & Bosiljka Tasic. Depositing organization: Allen Institute.
Backbone
  Vector backbone: pAAV2
  Vector type: AAV
Growth in bacteria
  Bacterial resistance: Ampicillin, 100 μg/mL
  Growth temperature: 37°C
  Growth strain: NEB Stable
  Copy number: High Copy
Gene/Insert
  Gene/Insert name: SYFP2
  Species: Synthetic
  Cloning method: Gibson Cloning
Terms and licenses: Academic/Nonprofit Terms; Industry Terms: Not Available to Industry
How to cite: AiP20005 - pAAV-AiE2640m-minBG-SYFP2-WPRE3-BGHpA was a gift from Allen Institute for Brain Science & Bosiljka Tasic (Addgene plasmid # 243080 ; http://n2t.net/addgene:243080 ; RRID:Addgene_243080)
